Addgene plasmid #43204: I-TTAC
Depositing lab: Chad Cowan & Kiran Musunuru. Depositing organization: Harvard University. Publication: A TALEN Genome-Editing System for Generating Human Stem Cell-Based Disease Models. Ding Q, Lee YK, Schaefer EA, Peters DT, Veres A, Kim K, Kuperwasser N, Motola DL, Meissner TB, Hendriks WT, Trevisan M, Gupta RM, Moisan A, Banks E, Friesen M, Schinzel RT, Xia F, Tang A, Xia Y, Figueroa E, Wann A, Ahfeldt T, Daheron L, Zhang F, Rubin LL, Peng LF, Chung RT, Musunuru K, Cowan CA. Cell Stem Cell. 2012 Dec 12. pii: S1934-5909(12)00645-5. doi: 10.1016/j.stem.2012.11.011. PubMed 23246482.
Backbone
  Vector backbone: pCRII-TOPO
  Backbone manufacturer: Invitrogen
  Backbone size w/o insert (bp): 3973
  Vector type: Bacterial Cloning
Growth in bacteria
  Bacterial resistance: Ampicillin and Kanamycin, 100 & 50 μg/mL
  Growth temperature: 37°C
  Growth strain: Top10
  Copy number: High Copy
Gene/Insert
  Gene/Insert name: I-TTAC
  Species: Synthetic
  Insert size (bp): 424
  Cloning method: TOPO Cloning
  Sequencing primers: 5′ T7; 3′ M13-rev
Terms and licenses: Academic/Nonprofit Terms; Industry Terms: Not Available to Industry
How to cite: I-TTAC was a gift from Chad Cowan & Kiran Musunuru (Addgene plasmid # 43204 ; http://n2t.net/addgene:43204 ; RRID:Addgene_43204)
