[The description below was written by a language model from this plasmid's Addgene catalogue record.]
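Description:
I-TTAC is a bacterial cloning plasmid built on the commercial pCRII-TOPO backbone (about 4.0 kb without insert), into which a 424 bp synthetic insert was placed by TOPO cloning. It is a high-copy plasmid propagated in E. coli, and it carries both ampicillin and kanamycin resistance, as is standard for this backbone. The recorded sequencing primers, T7 on the 5′ side and M13 reverse on the 3′ side, reflect the primer sites that flank the TOPO cloning site in this vector and allow the insert to be verified from either end. No feature table is provided, so the positions of the replication origin, resistance genes and other backbone elements cannot be described beyond what is generally known for pCRII-TOPO.

The record does not spell out what the insert encodes, giving only the name I-TTAC and a synthetic origin. The plasmid was deposited in connection with a TALEN genome-editing system developed for generating human stem cell-based disease models. In that context, the four-letter name and the insert size are consistent with a pre-assembled module of four TAL effector repeats, each roughly 100 bp, recognising the bases T, T, A and C. The "I" prefix would then plausibly mark the module's position in an ordered assembly. This interpretation is an inference from the name and the associated publication, not a stated fact. The vector has no recorded promoter intended to express the insert and is classed purely as a cloning vector. It is therefore best understood as a storage and source plasmid, one component of a library from which repeat arrays are assembled into full-length TALEN expression constructs elsewhere.
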