>Addgene plasmid #43204 | I-TTAC | depositor partial sequence | sequence record 58469 | I-TTAC sequence 424 bps
CGTCTCCTGACCCCAGAGCAGGTCGTGGCCATTGCCTCGAATGGAGGGGGCAAACAGGCGTTGGAAACCG
TACAACGATTGCTGCCGGTGCTGTGCCAAGCGCACGGACTCACCCCAGAGCAGGTCGTGGCCATTGCCTC
GAATGGAGGGGGCAAACAGGCGTTGGAAACCGTACAACGATTGCTGCCGGTGCTGTGCCAAGCGCACGGC
CTCACCCCAGAGCAGGTCGTGGCAATTGCCTCCAACATTGGCGGGAAACAGGCACTCGAGACTGTCCAGC
GCCTGCTTCCCGTGCTGTGCCAAGCGCACGGATTAACCCCAGAGCAGGTCGTGGCGATCGCAAGCCACGA
CGGAGGAAAGCAAGCCTTGGAAACAGTACAGAGGCTGTTGCCTGTGCTGTGCCAAGCGCACGGCTTAAGA
GACG
