>Addgene plasmid #43204 | I-TTAC | addgene partial sequence | sequence record 61984 | M13-F20 5'-TGTAAAACGACGGCCAGT-3'
AGGGCGAATTGGGCCCTCTAGATGCATGCTCGAGCGGCCGCCAGTGTGATGGATATCTGCAGAATTCGCC
CTTAAGTATCTTTCCTGTGCCCACGTCTCTTAAGCCGTGCGCTTGGCACAGCACAGGCAACAGCCTCTGT
ACTGTTTCCAAGGCTTGCTTTCCTCCGTCGTGGCTTGCGATCGCCACGACCTGCTCTGGGGTTAATCCGT
GCGCTTGGCACAGCACGGGAAGCAGGCGCTGGACAGTCTCGAGTGCCTGTTTCCCGCCAATGTTGGAGGC
AATTGCCACGACCTGCTCTGGGGTGAGGCCGTGCGCTTGGCACAGCACCGGCAGCAATCGTTGTACGGTT
TCCAACGCCTGTTTGCCCCCTCCATTCGAGGCAATGGCCACGACCTGCTCTGGGGTGAGTCCGTGCGCTT
GGCACAGCACCGGCAGCAATCGTTGTACGGTTTCCAACGCCTGTTTGCCCCCTCCATTCGAGGCAATGGC
CACGACCTGCTCTGGGGTCAGGAGACGCGCTAGGACGGCATCTATATAAGGGCGAATTCCAGCACACTGG
CGGCCGTTACTAGTGGATCCGAGCTCGGTACCAAGCTTGATGCATAGCTTGAGTATTCTATAGTGTCACC
TAAATAGCTTGGCGTAATCATGGTCATAGCTGTTTCCTGTGTGAAATTGTTATCCGCTCACAATTCCACA
CAACATACGAGCCGGAAGCATAAAGTGTAAAGCCTGGGGTGCCTAATGAGTGAGCTAACTCACATTAATT
GCGTTGCGCTCACTGCCCGCTTTCCAGTCGGGAAACCTGTCGTGCCAGCTGCATTAATGAATCGGCCAAC
GCGCGGGGAGAGGCGGTTTGCGTATTGGGCGCTCTTCCGCTTCCTCGCTCACTGACTCGCTGCGCTCGGT
CGTTCGGCTGCGGCGAGCGGTATCAGCTCACTCAAAGGCGGTAATACGGTTATCCACAGAATCAGGGGAA
TANCGCAGGAAAGAACATGTGAGCAAAAGGCCAGCCAAAGCAGAC
